>Addgene plasmid #66272 | DRD5-Tango | depositor partial sequence | sequence record 113157 | empty Tango
GACGGATCGGGAGATCTCCCGATCCCCTATGGTGCACTCTCAGTACAATCTGCTCTGATGCCGCATAGTT
AAGCCAGTATCTGCTCCCTGCTTGTGTGTTGGAGGTCGCTGAGTAGTGCGCGAGCAAAATTTAAGCTACA
ACAAGGCAAGGCTTGACCGACAATTGCATGAAGAATCTGCTTAGGGTTAGGCGTTTTGCGCTGCTTCGCG
ATGTACGGGCCAGATATACGCGTTGACATTGATTATTGACTAGTTATTAATAGTAATCAATTACGGGGTC
ATTAGTTCATAGCCCATATATGGAGTTCCGCGTTACATAACTTACGGTAAATGGCCCGCCTGGCTGACCG
CCCAACGACCCCCGCCCATTGACGTCAATAATGACGTATGTTCCCATAGTAACGCCAATAGGGACTTTCC
ATTGACGTCAATGGGTGGAGTATTTACGGTAAACTGCCCACTTGGCAGTACATCAAGTGTATCATATGCC
AAGTACGCCCCCTATTGACGTCAATGACGGTAAATGGCCCGCCTGGCATTATGCCCAGTACATGACCTTA
TGGGACTTTCCTACTTGGCAGTACATCTACGTATTAGTCATCGCTATTACCATGGTGATGCGGTTTTGGC
AGTACATCAATGGGCGTGGATAGCGGTTTGACTCACGGGGATTTCCAAGTCTCCACCCCATTGACGTCAA
TGGGAGTTTGTTTTGGCACCAAAATCAACGGGACTTTCCAAAATGTCGTAACAACTCCGCCCCATTGACG
CAAATGGGCGGTAGGCGTGTACGGTGGGAGGTCTATATAAGCAGAGCTCTCTGGCTAACTAGAGAACCCA
CTGCTTACTGGCTTATCGAAATTAATACGACTCACTATAGGGAGACCCAAGCTGGCTAGCGTTTAAACTT
AAGCTTGGTACCGAGCTCGGATCCACTAGTCCAGTGTGGTGGAATTCTGCAGATATCCAGCACAGTGGCG
GCCGCGCCACCATGAAGACGATCATCGCCCTGAGCTACATCTTCTGCCTGGTATTCGCCGACTACAAGGA
CGATGATGACGCCAGCATCGATACCGGTGGACGCACCCCACCCAGCCTGGGTCCCCAAGATGAGTCCTGC
ACCACCGCCAGCTCCTCCCTGGCCAAGGACACTTCATCGACCGGTGAGAACCTGTACTTCCAGCTAAGAT
TAGATAAAAGTAAAGTGATTAACAGCGCATTAGAGCTGCTTAATGAGGTCGGAATCGAAGGTTTAACAAC
CCGTAAACTCGCCCAGAAGCTAGGTGTAGAGCAGCCTACATTGTATTGGCATGTAAAAAATAAGCGGGCT
TTGCTCGACGCCTTAGCCATTGAGATGTTAGATAGGCACCATACTCACTTTTGCCCTTTAGAAGGGGAAA
GCTGGCAAGATTTTTTACGTAATAACGCTAAAAGTTTTAGATGTGCTTTACTAAGTCATCGCGATGGAGC
AAAAGTACATTTAGGTACACGGCCTACAGAAAAACAGTATGAAACTCTCGAAAATCAATTAGCCTTTTTA
TGCCAACAAGGTTTTTCACTAGAGAATGCATTATATGCACTCAGCGCTGTGGGGCATTTTACTTTAGGTT
GCGTATTGGAAGATCAAGAGCATCAAGTCGCTAAAGAAGAAAGGGAAACACCTACTACTGATAGTATGCC
GCCATTATTACGACAAGCTATCGAATTATTTGATCACCAAGGTGCAGAGCCAGCCTTCTTATTCGGCCTT
GAATTGATCATATGCGGATTAGAAAAACAACTTAAATGTGAAAGTGGGTCCGCGTACAGCCGCGCGCGTA
CGAAAAACAATTACGGGTCTACCATCGAGGGCCTGCTCGATCTCCCGGACGACGACGCCCCCGAAGAGGC
GGGGCTGGCGGCTCCGCGCCTGTCCTTTCTCCCCGCGGGACACACGCGCAGACTGTCGACGGCCCCCCCG
ACCGATGTCAGCCTGGGGGACGAGCTCCACTTAGACGGCGAGGACGTGGCGATGGCGCATGCCGACGCGC
TAGACGATTTCGATCTGGACATGTTGGGGGACGGGGATTCCCCGGGTCCGGGATTTACCCCCCACGACTC
CGCCCCCTACGGCGCTCTGGATATGGCCGACTTCGAGTTTGAGCAGATGTTTACCGATGCCCTTGGAATT
GACGAGTACGGTGGGTAGCTCGAGTCTAGAGGGCCCGTTTAAACCCGCTGATCAGCCTCGACTGTGCCTT
CTAGTTGCCAGCCATCTGTTGTTTGCCCCTCCCCCGTGCCTTCCTTGACCCTGGAAGGTGCCACTCCCAC
TGTCCTTTCCTAATAAAATGAGGAAATTGCATCGCATTGTCTGAGTAGGTGTCATTCTATTCTGGGGGGT
GGGGTGGGGCAGGACAGCAAGGGGGAGGATTGGGAAGACAATAGCAGGCATGCTGGGGATGCGGTGGGCT
CTATGGCTTCTGAGGCGGAAAGAACCAGCTGGGGCTCTAGGGGGTATCCCC
[124 nt withheld, positions 2502-2625]
C
[91 nt withheld, positions 2627-2717]
A
[49 nt withheld, positions 2719-2767]
CCTTTGACGTTGGAGTCCACGTTCTTT
[37 nt withheld, positions 2795-2831]
ACCCTATCTCGGTCTATTCTTTTGATTTATAAGGGATTTTGCCGATTTCGGCCTATTGGTTAAAAAATGA
GCTGATTTAACAAAAATTTAACGCGAATTAATTCTGTGGAATGTGTGTCAGTTAGGGTGTGGAAAGTCCC
CAGGCTCCCCAGCAGGCAGAAGTATGCAAAGCATGCATCTCAATTAGTCAGCAACCAGGTGTGGAAAGTC
CCCAGGCTCCCCAGCAGGCAGAAGTATGCAAAGCATGCATCTCAATTAGTCAGCAACCATAGTCCCGCCC
CTAACTCCGCCCATCCCGCCCCTAACTCCGCCCAGTTCCGCCCATTCTCCGCCCCATGGCTGACTAATTT
TTTTTATTTATGCAGAGGCCGAGGCCGCCTCTGCCTCTGAGCTATTCCAGAAGTAGTGAGGAGGCTTTTT
TGGAGGCCTAGGCTTTTGCAAAAAGCTCCCGGGAGCTTGTATATCCATTTTCGGATCTGATCAAGAGACA
GGATGAGGATCGTTTCGCATGATTGAACAAGATGGATTGCACGCAGGTTCTCCGGCCGCTTGGGTGGAGA
GGCTATTCGGCTATGACTGGGCACAACAGACAATCGGCTGCTCTGATGCCGCCGTGTTCCGGCTGTCAGC
GCAGGGGCGCCCGGTTCTTTTTGTCAAGACCGACCTGTCCGGTGCCCTGAATGAACTGCAGGACGAGGCA
GCGCGGCTATCGTGGCTGGCCACGACGGGCGTTCCTTGCGCAGCTGTGCTCGACGTTGTCACTGAAGCGG
GAAGGGACTGGCTGCTATTGGGCGAAGTGCCGGGGCAGGATCTCCTGTCATCTCACCTTGCTCCTGCCGA
GAAAGTATCCATCATGGCTGATGCAATGCGGCGGCTGCATACGCTTGATCCGGCTACCTGCCCATTCGAC
CACCAAGCGAAACATCGCATCGAGCGAGCACGTACTCGGATGGAAGCCGGTCTTGTCGATCAGGATGATC
TGGACGAAGAGCATCAGGGGCTCGCGCCAGCCGAACTGTTCGCCAGGCTCAAGGCGCGCATGCCCGACGG
CGAGGATCTCGTCGTGACCCATGGCGATGCCTGCTTGCCGAATATCATGGTGGAAAATGGCCGCTTTTCT
GGATTCATCGACTGTGGCCGGCTGGGTGTGGCGGACCGCTATCAGGACATAGCGTTGGCTACCCGTGATA
TTGCTGAAGAGCTTGGCGGCGAATGGGCTGACCGCTTCCTCGTGCTTTACGGTATCGCCGCTCCCGATTC
GCAGCGCATCGCCTTCTATCGCCTTCTTGACGAGTTCTTCTGAGCGGGACTCTGGGGTTCGAAATGACCG
ACCAAGCGACGCCCAACCTGCCATCACGAGATTTCGATTCCACCGCCGCCTTCTATGAAAGGTTGGGCTT
CGGAATCGTTTTCCGGGACGCCGGCTGGATGATCCTCCAGCGCGGGGATCTCATGCTGGAGTTCTTCGCC
CACCCCAACTTGTTTATTGCAGCTTATAATGGTTACAAATAAAGCAATAGCATCACAAATTTCACAAATA
AAGCATTTTTTTCACTGCATTCTAGTTGTGGTTTGTCCAAACTCATCAATGTATCTTATCATGTCTGTAT
ACCGTCGACCTCTAGCTAGAGCTTGGCGTAATCATGGTCATAGCTGTTTCCTGTGTGAAATTGTTATCCG
CTCACAATTCCACACAACATACGAGCCGGAAGCATAAAGTGTAAAGCCTGGGGTGCCTAATGAGTGAGCT
AACTCACATTAATTGCGTTGCGCTCACTGCCCGCTTTCCAGTCGGGAAACCTGTCGTGCCAGCTGCATTA
ATGAATCGGCCAACGCGCGGGGAGAGGCGGTTTGCGTATTGGGCGCTCTTCCGCTTCCTCGCTCACTGAC
TCGCTGCGCTCGGTCGTTCGGCTGCGGCGAGCGGTATCAGCTCACTCAAAGGCGGTAATACGGTTATCCA
CAGAATCAGGGGATAACGCAGGAAAGAACATGTGAGCAAAAGGCCAGCAAAAGGCCAGGAACCGTAAAAA
GGCCGCGTTGCTGGCGTTTTTCCATAGGCTCCGCCCCCCTGACGAGCATCACAAAAATCGACGCTCAAGT
CAGAGGTGGCGAAACCCGACAGGACTATAAAGATACCAGGCGTTTCCCCCTGGAAGCTCCCTCGTGCGCT
CTCCTGTTCCGACCCTGCCGCTTACCGGATACCTGTCCGCCTTTCTCCCTTCGGGAAGCGTGGCGCTTTC
TCATAGCTCACGCTGTAGGTATCTCAGTTCGGTGTAGGTCGTTCGCTCCAAGCTGGGCTGTGTGCACGAA
CCCCCCGTTCAGCCCGACCGCTGCGCCTTATCCGGTAACTATCGTCTTGAGTCCAACCCGGTAAGACACG
ACTTATCGCCACTGGCAGCAGCCACTGGTAACAGGATTAGCAGAGCGAGGTATGTAGGCGGTGCTACAGA
GTTCTTGAAGTGGTGGCCTAACTACGGCTACACTAGAAGAACAGTATTTGGTATCTGCGCTCTGCTGAAG
CCAGTTACCTTCGGAAAAAGAGTTGGTAGCTCTTGATCCGGCAAACAAACCACCGCTGGTAGCGGTTTTT
TTGTTTGCAAGCAGCAGATTACGCGCAGAAAAAAAGGATCTCAAGAAGATCCTTTGATCTTTTCTACGGG
GTCTGACGCTCAGTGGAACGAAAACTCACGTTAAGGGATTTTGGTCATGAGATTATCAAAAAGGATCTTC
ACCTAGATCCTTTTAAATTAAAAATGAAGTTTTAAATCAATCTAAAGTATATATGAGTAAACTTGGTCTG
ACAGTTACCAATGCTTAATCAGTGAGGCACCTATCTCAGCGATCTGTCTATTTCGTTCATCCATAGTTGC
CTGACTCCCCGTCGTGTAGATAACTACGATACGGGAGGGCTTACCATCTGGCCCCAGTGCTGCAATGATA
CCGCGAGACCCACGCTCACCGGCTCCAGATTTATCAGCAATAAACCAGCCAGCCGGAAGGGCCGAGCGCA
GAAGTGGTCCTGCAACTTTATCCGCCTCCATCCAGTCTATTAATTGTTGCCGGGAAGCTAGAGTAAGTAG
TTCGCCAGTTAATAGTTTGCGCAACGTTGTTGCCATTGCTACAGGCATCGTGGTGTCACGCTCGTCGTTT
GGTATGGCTTCATTCAGCTCCGGTTCCCAACGATCAAGGCGAGTTACATGATCCCCCATGTTGTGCAAAA
AAGCGGTTAGCTCCTTCGGTCCTCCGATCGTTGTCAGAAGTAAGTTGGCCGCAGTGTTATCACTCATGGT
TATGGCAGCACTGCATAATTCTCTTACTGTCATGCCATCCGTAAGATGCTTTTCTGTGACTGGTGAGTAC
TCAACCAAGTCATTCTGAGAATAGTGTATGCGGCGACCGAGTTGCTCTTGCCCGGCGTCAATACGGGATA
ATACCGCGCCACATAGCAGAACTTTAAAAGTGCTCATCATTGGAAAACGTTCTTCGGGGCGAAAACTCTC
AAGGATCTTACCGCTGTTGAGATCCAGTTCGATGTAACCCACTCGTGCACCCAACTGATCTTCAGCATCT
TTTACTTTCACCAGCGTTTCTGGGTGAGCAAAAACAGGAAGGCAAAATGCCGCAAAAAAGGGAATAAGGG
CGACACGGAAATGTTGAATACTCATACTCTTCCTTTTTCAATATTATTGAAGCATTTATCAGGGTTATTG
TCTCATGAGCGGATACATATTTGAATGTATTTAGAAAAATAAACAAATAGGGGTTCCGCGCACATTTCCC
CGAAAAGTGCCACCTGACGTC
