>Addgene plasmid #66272 | DRD5-Tango | depositor partial sequence | sequence record 113158 | DRD5
ATGTTGCCACCAGGGAGCAATGGTACGGCGTATCCCGGGCAGTTCGCCCTCTACCAACAACTTGCCCAGG
GTAATGCCGTCGGGGGCAGCGCAGGCGCTCCACCTTTGGGGCCAAGTCAGGTCGTGACTGCCTGTCTTCT
GACCCTTCTGATAATATGGACTCTGCTGGGCAACGTCCTGGTTTGTGCAGCAATTGTGCGCTCTCGCCAC
CTGCGAGCTAACATGACAAACGTGTTCATAGTGAGCCTGGCAGTGAGCGACCTGTTCGTTGCGCTCCTCG
TGATGCCCTGGAAGGCGGTGGCAGAAGTGGCCGGATATTGGCCTTTTGGCGCATTTTGCGATGTTTGGGT
GGCCTTTGATATTATGTGTTCCACGGCCAGTATTCTCAATCTGTGCGTGATTTCCGTCGATCGCTACTGG
GCAATTAGCAGGCCGTTCCGCTATAAAAGAAAGATGACCCAGAGGATGGCCCTTGTGATGGTCGGACTGG
CCTGGACCCTCTCCATCCTGATTTCTTTCATTCCTGTTCAGTTGAATTGGCACAGGGACCAGGCTGCAAG
TTGGGGCGGGCTGGATCTGCCAAATAACCTGGCCAATTGGACCCCATGGGAGGAAGATTTCTGGGAACCA
GACGTCAACGCAGAGAATTGTGATAGTAGCCTTAATCGGACCTATGCTATTAGTTCCAGTCTGATCTCCT
TCTACATTCCGGTCGCTATAATGATAGTGACTTACACAAGGATCTATAGAATCGCTCAAGTTCAAATACG
AAGGATCTCTAGCCTGGAGCGCGCCGCTGAGCACGCTCAATCCTGCCGCTCATCCGCTGCTTGTGCTCCC
GACACCTCTCTCAGAGCTTCTATCAAGAAAGAAACCAAGGTCCTCAAGACTCTGAGCGTGATTATGGGCG
TCTTCGTGTGCTGTTGGCTCCCCTTCTTCATTCTGAATTGCATGGTCCCATTTTGCTCTGGGCACCCAGA
AGGGCCCCCCGCAGGGTTTCCTTGTGTAAGTGAGACGACTTTCGACGTCTTTGTGTGGTTTGGGTGGGCA
AATAGCTCTTTGAATCCTGTAATCTACGCATTTAACGCTGATTTTCAGAAAGTCTTCGCGCAGCTGCTGG
GTTGTAGTCATTTTTGCTCACGAACGCCTGTGGAAACAGTCAACATCTCTAATGAACTCATCTCCTACAA
CCAGGACATCGTATTCCACAAAGAGATTGCAGCTGCATACATCCACATGATGCCCAATGCTGTTACACCT
GGAAACAGGGAGGTGGATAACGACGAGGAGGAGGGCCCCTTCGATCGGATGTTCCAGATTTATCAGACGA
GCCCTGACGGCGACCCAGTCGCTGAATCTGTGTGGGAGCTGGACTGTGAAGGTGAAATATCACTGGATAA
AATCACTCCCTTTACGCCCAACGGATTTCAC
