>Addgene plasmid #66272 | DRD5-Tango | addgene partial sequence | sequence record 116999 | CMV-F 5'-CGCAAATGGGCGGTAGGCGTG-3'
TCTCTGGCTAACTAGAGAACCCACTGCTTACTGGCTTATCGAAATTAATACGACTCACTATAGGGAGACC
CAAGCTGGCTAGCGTTTAAACTTAAGCTTGGTACCGAGCTCGGATCCACTAGTCCAGTGTGGTGGAATTC
TGCAGATATCCAGCACAGTGGCGGCCGCGCCACCATGAAGACGATCATCGCCCTGAGCTACATCTTCTGC
CTGGTATTCGCCGACTACAAGGACGATGATGACGCCAGCATCGATATGTTGCCACCAGGGAGCAATGGTA
CGGCGTATCCCGGGCAGTTCGCCCTCTACCAACAACTTGCCCAGGGTAATGCCGTCGGGGGCAGCGCAGG
CGCTCCACCTTTGGGGCCAAGTCAGGTCGTGACTGCCTGTCTTCTGACCCTTCTGATAATATGGACTCTG
CTGGGCAACGTCCTGGTTTGTGCAGCAATTGTGCGCTCTCGCCACCTGCGAGCTAACATGACAAACGTGT
TCATAGTGAGCCTGGCAGTGAGCGACCTGTTCGTTGCGCTCCTCGTGATGCCCTGGAAGGCGGTGGCAGA
AGTGGCCGGATATTGGCCTTTTGGCGCATTTTGCGATGTTTGGGTGGCCTTTGATATTATGTGTTCCACG
GCCAGTATTCTCAATCTGTGCGTGATTTCCGTCGATCGCTACTGGGCAATTAGCAGGCCGTTCCGCTATA
AAAGAAAGATGACCCAGAGGATGGCCCTTGTGATGGTCGGACTGGCCTGGACCCTCTCCATCCTGATTTC
TTTCATTCCTGTTCAGTTGAATTGGCACAGGGACCAGGCTGCAAGTTGGGGCGGGCTGGATCTGCCAAAT
AACCTGGCCAATTGGACCCCATGGGAGGAAGATTTCTGGGAACCAGACGTCAACGCAGAGAATTGTGATA
GTAGCCTTAATCGGACCTATGCTATTAGTTCCAGTCTGATCTCCTTCTACATTCCGGTCGCTATAATGAT
AGTGACTTACACAAGGATCTATAGAATCGCTCAAGTTCAAATACGAAGGATCTCTAGCCTGGAGCGCGCC
GCTGAGCACGCTCAATCCTGCCGCTCATCCGCTGCTTGTGCTCCC
