>Addgene plasmid #66272 | DRD5-Tango | addgene partial sequence | sequence record 117654 | Tet-R 5'-GGCGAGTTTACGGGTTGTTA-3'
CTCTAATGCGCTGTTAATCACTTTACTTTTATCTAATCTTAGCTGGAAGTACAGGTTCTCACCGGTCGAT
GAAGTGTCCTTGGCCAGGGAGGAGCTGGCGGTGGTGCAGGACTCATCTTGGGGACCCAGGCTGGGTGGGG
TGCGTCCACCGGTATCGATGTGAAATCCGTTGGGCGTAAAGGGAGTGATTTTATCCAGTGATATTTCACC
TTCACAGTCCAGCTCCCACACAGATTCAGCGACTGGGTCGCCGTCAGGGCTCGTCTGATAAATCTGGAAC
ATCCGATCGAAGGGGCCCTCCTCCTCGTCGTTATCCACCTCCCTGTTTCCAGGTGTAACAGCATTGGGCA
TCATGTGGATGTATGCAGCTGCAATCTCTTTGTGGAATACGATGTCCTGGTTGTAGGAGATGAGTTCATT
AGAGATGTTGACTGTTTCCACAGGCGTTCGTGAGCAAAAATGACTACAACCCAGCAGCTGCGCGAAGACT
TTCTGAAAATCAGCGTTAAATGCGTAGATTACAGGATTCAAAGAGCTATTTGCCCACCCAAACCACACAA
AGACGTCGAAAGTCGTCTCACTTACACAAGGAAACCCTGCGGGGGGCCCTTCTGGGTGCCCAGAGCAAAA
TGGGACCATGCAATTCAGAATGAAGAAGGGGAGCCAACAGCACACGAAGACGCCCATAATCACGCTCAGA
GTCTTGAGGACCTTGGTTTCTTTCTTGATAGAAGCTCTGAGAGAGGTGTCGGGAGCACAAGCAGCGGATG
AGCGGCAGGATTGAGCGTGCTCAGCGGCGCGCTCCAGGCTAGAGATCCTTCGTATTTGAACTTGAGCGAT
TCTATAGATCCTTGTGTAAGTCACTATCATTATAGCGACCGGAATGTAGAAGGAGATCAGACTGGAACTA
ATAGCATAGGTCCGATTAAGGCTACTATCACAATTCTCTGCGTTGACGTCTGGTTCCCAGAAATCTTCCT
CCCATGGGGTCCAATTGGCCAGGTTATTTGGCAGATCCAGCCCGCCCCAACTTGCAGCCTGGTCCCTGTG
CCAATTCAACTGAACAGGAATGAAAGAAATCAGGATG
