[The description below was written by a language model from this plasmid's Addgene catalogue record.]
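Description:
DRD5-Tango is a mammalian expression plasmid from the PRESTO-Tango collection, built on an "empty Tango" backbone that the depositor notes was originally derived from pcDNA3.1(+). It is propagated in E. coli as a high-copy plasmid under ampicillin selection and carries a neomycin resistance marker, so transfected mammalian cells can be selected with G418. No feature table accompanies the record, so the details of the origins of replication and of the polyadenylation signals are not documented here.

The payload is the human dopamine receptor D5 coding sequence (DRD5, about 1.4 kb), expressed from the CMV promoter and cloned by restriction digestion with NotI at the 5′ end. The 3′ site is nominally XhoI, but the depositor cautions that most vectors in this series carry an XbaI site downstream of the tTA sequence instead. The backbone supplies an N-terminal FLAG tag, which is useful for detecting the receptor. The depositor comments also indicate that a tTA transcriptional activator lies downstream of the receptor, consistent with a receptor–tTA fusion. The record does not itemise the linker or cleavage elements between the two.

In the Tango strategy, as the stated purpose summarises, receptor activation recruits arrestin, and this translocation event is converted into transcriptional activation, giving a reporter readout that does not depend on the receptor's G protein coupling. The construct is intended for parallel screening of ligands across the GPCR family. It was generated within a programme that develops research tools for understudied members of commonly drug-targeted protein families.
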