Addgene plasmid #66272: DRD5-Tango
Purpose: Expression of G protein-coupled receptors for PRESTO-Tango: parallel receptorome expression and screening via transcriptional output, with transcriptional activation following arrestin translocation
Depositing lab: Bryan Roth. Depositing organization: University of North Carolina at Chapel Hill. Publication: PRESTO-Tango as an open-source resource for interrogation of the druggable human GPCRome. Kroeze WK, Sassano MF, Huang XP, Lansu K, McCorvy JD, Giguere PM, Sciaky N, Roth BL. Nat Struct Mol Biol. 2015 May;22(5):362-9. doi: 10.1038/nsmb.3014. Epub 2015 Apr 20. PubMed 25895059.
Backbone
  Vector backbone: empty Tango
  Backbone size w/o insert (bp): 6632
  Vector type: Mammalian Expression
  Selectable markers: Neomycin (select with G418)
Growth in bacteria
  Bacterial resistance: Ampicillin, 100 μg/mL
  Growth temperature: 37°C
  Growth strain: DH5alpha
  Copy number: High Copy
Gene/Insert
  Gene/Insert name: DRD5
  Species: H. sapiens (human)
  Insert size (bp): 1431
  Entrez Gene: DRD5 (a.k.a. DBDR, DRD1B, DRD1L2)
  Promoter: CMV
  Tag / fusion protein: FLAG (N terminal on backbone)
  Cloning method: Restriction Enzyme; 5′ cloning site NotI (not destroyed); 3′ cloning site XhoI (unknown if destroyed)
  Sequencing primers: 5′ CMV-F; 3′ Tet-R
Terms and licenses: Academic/Nonprofit Terms; Industry Terms: Not Available to Industry
Depositor comments: Please note: Most of the PRESTO-Tango vectors do not contain the XhoI cut site downstream of the tTA sequence and instead carry an XbaI site. If you need to perform an XhoI digest we recommend sequencing with a forward primer at the C-terminus of tTA to determine which of the two sites is present. Suggested primer: 5-gagctccacttagacggcgagg-3. Original backbone was pcDNA3.1(+). These plasmids were generated as part of the Illuminating the Druggable Genome (IDG) program sponsored by the NIH Common Fund. The goal of this program is to identify, gather, and distribute information and resources for proteins that currently are not well-studied yet belong to commonly drug-targeted protein families: protein kinases, non-olfactory G-protein coupled receptors (GPCRs), and ion channels. The IDG program is designed to develop fundamental research tools for understudied proteins, elucidate their function, and disseminate the IDG-related resources and data to the greater scientific community.
How to cite: DRD5-Tango was a gift from Bryan Roth (Addgene plasmid # 66272 ; http://n2t.net/addgene:66272 ; RRID:Addgene_66272)
