LOCUS       Exported 8066 bp ds-DNA circular SYN 12-MAY-2021
DEFINITION  Expression of G protein-coupled receptors for PRESTO-Tango: parallel
            receptorome expression and screening via transcriptional output,
            with transcriptional activation following arrestin translocation.
ACCESSION   .
VERSION     .
KEYWORDS    DRD5-Tango
SOURCE      synthetic DNA construct
  ORGANISM  synthetic DNA construct
REFERENCE   1 (bases 1 to 8066)
  AUTHORS   Kroeze WK, Sassano MF, Huang XP, Lansu K, McCorvy JD, Giguere PM,
            Sciaky N, Roth BL
  TITLE     PRESTO-Tango as an open-source resource for interrogation of the
            druggable human GPCRome.
  JOURNAL   Nat Struct Mol Biol. 2015 May;22(5):362-9. doi: 10.1038/nsmb.3014.
            Epub 2015 Apr 20.
  PUBMED    25895059
REFERENCE   2 (bases 1 to 8066)
  AUTHORS   .
  TITLE     Direct Submission
  JOURNAL   Exported May 12, 2021 from SnapGene Server 1.1.58
            http://www.snapgene.com
FEATURES             Location/Qualifiers
     source          1..8066
                     /organism="synthetic DNA construct"
                     /mol_type="other DNA"
     enhancer        1..380
                     /label=CMV enhancer
                     /note="human cytomegalovirus immediate early enhancer"
     promoter        381..584
                     /label=CMV promoter
                     /note="human cytomegalovirus (CMV) immediate early
                     promoter"
     primer_bind     535..555
                     /label=CMV-F
                     /note="Human CMV immediate early promoter, forward primer"
     primer_bind     629..648
                     /label=T7
                     /note="T7 promoter, forward primer"
     promoter        629..647
                     /label=T7 promoter
                     /note="promoter for bacteriophage T7 RNA polymerase"
     CDS             2390..3391
                     /codon_start=1
                     /product="tetracycline-controlled transactivator,
                     comprising a fusion of the tetracycline repressor TetR with
                     the C-terminal activation domain of herpes simplex virus
                     VP16"
                     /label=tTA
                     /note="In the Tet-Off(R) system, tTA binds to the
                     Tet-responsive element and stimulates transcription only in
                     the absence of tetracycline or doxycycline."
                     /translation="RLDKSKVINSALELLNEVGIEGLTTRKLAQKLGVEQPTLYWHVKN
                     KRALLDALAIEMLDRHHTHFCPLEGESWQDFLRNNAKSFRCALLSHRDGAKVHLGTRPT
                     EKQYETLENQLAFLCQQGFSLENALYALSAVGHFTLGCVLEDQEHQVAKEERETPTTDS
                     MPPLLRQAIELFDHQGAEPAFLFGLELIICGLEKQLKCESGSAYSRARTKNNYGSTIEG
                     LLDLPDDDAPEEAGLAAPRLSFLPAGHTRRLSTAPPTDVSLGDELHLDGEDVAMAHADA
                     LDDFDLDMLGDGDSPGPGFTPHDSAPYGALDMADFEFEQMFTDALGIDEYGG"
     primer_bind     complement(2457..2476)
                     /label=Tet-R
                     /note="Tetracycline resistance gene, reverse primer"
     primer_bind     complement(3423..3440)
                     /label=BGH-rev
                     /note="Bovine growth hormone terminator, reverse primer.
                     Also called BGH reverse"
     polyA_signal    3429..3653
                     /label=bGH poly(A) signal
                     /note="bovine growth hormone polyadenylation signal"
     rep_origin      3699..4127
                     /direction=RIGHT
                     /label=f1 ori
                     /note="f1 bacteriophage origin of replication; arrow
                     indicates direction of (+) strand synthesis"
     primer_bind     complement(3786..3805)
                     /label=F1ori-R
                     /note="F1 origin, reverse primer"
     primer_bind     3996..4017
                     /label=F1ori-F
                     /note="F1 origin, forward primer"
     primer_bind     complement(4136..4156)
                     /label=pBABE 3'
                     /note="SV40 enhancer, reverse primer for pBABE vectors"
     promoter        4141..4470
                     /label=SV40 promoter
                     /note="SV40 enhancer and early promoter"
     rep_origin      4321..4456
                     /label=SV40 ori
                     /note="SV40 origin of replication"
     primer_bind     4383..4402
                     /label=SV40pro-F
                     /note="SV40 promoter/origin, forward primer"
     CDS             4537..5331
                     /codon_start=1
                     /gene="aph(3')-II (or nptII)"
                     /product="aminoglycoside phosphotransferase from Tn5"
                     /label=NeoR/KanR
                     /note="confers resistance to neomycin, kanamycin, and G418
                     (Geneticin(R))"
                     /translation="MIEQDGLHAGSPAAWVERLFGYDWAQQTIGCSDAAVFRLSAQGRP
                     VLFVKTDLSGALNELQDEAARLSWLATTGVPCAAVLDVVTEAGRDWLLLGEVPGQDLLS
                     SHLAPAEKVSIMADAMRRLHTLDPATCPFDHQAKHRIERARTRMEAGLVDQDDLDEEHQ
                     GLAPAELFARLKARMPDGEDLVVTHGDACLPNIMVENGRFSGFIDCGRLGVADRYQDIA
                     LATRDIAEELGGEWADRFLVLYGIAAPDSQRIAFYRLLDEFF"
     primer_bind     complement(4591..4610)
                     /label=Neo-R
                     /note="Neomycin resistance gene, reverse primer"
     primer_bind     5201..5220
                     /label=Neo-F
                     /note="Neomycin resistance gene, forward primer"
     polyA_signal    5505..5626
                     /label=SV40 poly(A) signal
                     /note="SV40 polyadenylation signal"
     primer_bind     complement(5542..5561)
                     /label=SV40pA-R
                     /note="SV40 polyA, reverse primer"
     primer_bind     5596..5615
                     /label=EBV-rev
                     /note="SV40 polyA terminator, reverse primer"
     primer_bind     complement(5675..5691)
                     /label=M13 rev
                     /note="common sequencing primer, one of multiple similar
                     variants"
     primer_bind     complement(5675..5691)
                     /label=M13 Reverse
                     /note="In lacZ gene. Also called M13-rev"
     primer_bind     complement(5688..5710)
                     /label=M13/pUC Reverse
                     /note="In lacZ gene"
     protein_bind    5699..5715
                     /label=lac operator
                     /bound_moiety="lac repressor encoded by lacI"
                     /note="The lac repressor binds to the lac operator to
                     inhibit transcription in E. coli. This inhibition can be
                     relieved by adding lactose or
                     isopropyl-beta-D-thiogalactopyranoside (IPTG)."
     promoter        complement(5723..5753)
                     /label=lac promoter
                     /note="promoter for the E. coli lac operon"
     protein_bind    5768..5789
                     /label=CAP binding site
                     /bound_moiety="E. coli catabolite activator protein"
                     /note="CAP binding activates transcription in the presence
                     of cAMP."
     primer_bind     complement(5906..5923)
                     /label=L4440
                     /note="L4440 vector, forward primer"
     rep_origin      complement(6077..6665)
                     /direction=LEFT
                     /label=ori
                     /note="high-copy-number ColE1/pMB1/pBR322/pUC origin of
                     replication"
     primer_bind     complement(6157..6176)
                     /label=pBR322ori-F
                     /note="pBR322 origin, forward primer"
     CDS             complement(6836..7696)
                     /codon_start=1
                     /gene="bla"
                     /product="beta-lactamase"
                     /label=AmpR
                     /note="confers resistance to ampicillin, carbenicillin, and
                     related antibiotics"
                     /translation="MSIQHFRVALIPFFAAFCLPVFAHPETLVKVKDAEDQLGARVGYI
                     ELDLNSGKILESFRPEERFPMMSTFKVLLCGAVLSRIDAGQEQLGRRIHYSQNDLVEYS
                     PVTEKHLTDGMTVRELCSAAITMSDNTAANLLLTTIGGPKELTAFLHNMGDHVTRLDRW
                     EPELNEAIPNDERDTTMPVAMATTLRKLLTGELLTLASRQQLIDWMEADKVAGPLLRSA
                     LPAGWFIADKSGAGERGSRGIIAALGPDGKPSRIVVIYTTGSQATMDERNRQIAEIGAS
                     LIKHW"
     primer_bind     7459..7478
                     /label=Amp-R
                     /note="Ampicillin resistance gene, reverse primer"
     promoter        complement(7697..7801)
                     /gene="bla"
                     /label=AmpR promoter
     primer_bind     complement(7876..7895)
                     /label=pRS-marker
                     /note="pRS vectors, use to sequence yeast selectable
                     marker"
ORIGIN
        1 gacattgatt attgactagt tattaatagt aatcaattac ggggtcatta gttcatagcc
       61 catatatgga gttccgcgtt acataactta cggtaaatgg cccgcctggc tgaccgccca
      121 acgacccccg cccattgacg tcaataatga cgtatgttcc catagtaacg ccaataggga
      181 ctttccattg acgtcaatgg gtggagtatt tacggtaaac tgcccacttg gcagtacatc
      241 aagtgtatca tatgccaagt acgcccccta ttgacgtcaa tgacggtaaa tggcccgcct
      301 ggcattatgc ccagtacatg accttatggg actttcctac ttggcagtac atctacgtat
      361 tagtcatcgc tattaccatg gtgatgcggt tttggcagta catcaatggg cgtggatagc
      421 ggtttgactc acggggattt ccaagtctcc accccattga cgtcaatggg agtttgtttt
      481 ggcaccaaaa tcaacgggac tttccaaaat gtcgtaacaa ctccgcccca ttgacgcaaa
      541 tgggcggtag gcgtgtacgg tgggaggtct atataagcag agctctctgg ctaactagag
      601 aacccactgc ttactggctt atcgaaatta atacgactca ctatagggag acccaagctg
      661 gctagcgttt aaacttaagc ttggtaccga gctcggatcc actagtccag tgtggtggaa
      721 ttctgcagat atccagcaca gtggcggccg cgccaccatg aagacgatca tcgccctgag
      781 ctacatcttc tgcctggtat tcgccgacta caaggacgat gatgacgcca gcatcgatat
      841 gttgccacca gggagcaatg gtacggcgta tcccgggcag ttcgccctct accaacaact
      901 tgcccagggt aatgccgtcg ggggcagcgc aggcgctcca cctttggggc caagtcaggt
      961 cgtgactgcc tgtcttctga cccttctgat aatatggact ctgctgggca acgtcctggt
     1021 ttgtgcagca attgtgcgct ctcgccacct gcgagctaac atgacaaacg tgttcatagt
     1081 gagcctggca gtgagcgacc tgttcgttgc gctcctcgtg atgccctgga aggcggtggc
     1141 agaagtggcc ggatattggc cttttggcgc attttgcgat gtttgggtgg cctttgatat
     1201 tatgtgttcc acggccagta ttctcaatct gtgcgtgatt tccgtcgatc gctactgggc
     1261 aattagcagg ccgttccgct ataaaagaaa gatgacccag aggatggccc ttgtgatggt
     1321 cggactggcc tggaccctct ccatcctgat ttctttcatt cctgttcagt tgaattggca
     1381 cagggaccag gctgcaagtt ggggcgggct ggatctgcca aataacctgg ccaattggac
     1441 cccatgggag gaagatttct gggaaccaga cgtcaacgca gagaattgtg atagtagcct
     1501 taatcggacc tatgctatta gttccagtct gatctccttc tacattccgg tcgctataat
     1561 gatagtgact tacacaagga tctatagaat cgctcaagtt caaatacgaa ggatctctag
     1621 cctggagcgc gccgctgagc acgctcaatc ctgccgctca tccgctgctt gtgctcccga
     1681 cacctctctc agagcttcta tcaagaaaga aaccaaggtc ctcaagactc tgagcgtgat
     1741 tatgggcgtc ttcgtgtgct gttggctccc cttcttcatt ctgaattgca tggtcccatt
     1801 ttgctctggg cacccagaag ggccccccgc agggtttcct tgtgtaagtg agacgacttt
     1861 cgacgtcttt gtgtggtttg ggtgggcaaa tagctctttg aatcctgtaa tctacgcatt
     1921 taacgctgat tttcagaaag tcttcgcgca gctgctgggt tgtagtcatt tttgctcacg
     1981 aacgcctgtg gaaacagtca acatctctaa tgaactcatc tcctacaacc aggacatcgt
     2041 attccacaaa gagattgcag ctgcatacat ccacatgatg cccaatgctg ttacacctgg
     2101 aaacagggag gtggataacg acgaggagga gggccccttc gatcggatgt tccagattta
     2161 tcagacgagc cctgacggcg acccagtcgc tgaatctgtg tgggagctgg actgtgaagg
     2221 tgaaatatca ctggataaaa tcactccctt tacgcccaac ggatttcaca tcgataccgg
     2281 tggacgcacc ccacccagcc tgggtcccca agatgagtcc tgcaccaccg ccagctcctc
     2341 cctggccaag gacacttcat cgaccggtga gaacctgtac ttccagctaa gattagataa
     2401 aagtaaagtg attaacagcg cattagagct gcttaatgag gtcggaatcg aaggtttaac
     2461 aacccgtaaa ctcgcccaga agctaggtgt agagcagcct acattgtatt ggcatgtaaa
     2521 aaataagcgg gctttgctcg acgccttagc cattgagatg ttagataggc accatactca
     2581 cttttgccct ttagaagggg aaagctggca agatttttta cgtaataacg ctaaaagttt
     2641 tagatgtgct ttactaagtc atcgcgatgg agcaaaagta catttaggta cacggcctac
     2701 agaaaaacag tatgaaactc tcgaaaatca attagccttt ttatgccaac aaggtttttc
     2761 actagagaat gcattatatg cactcagcgc tgtggggcat tttactttag gttgcgtatt
     2821 ggaagatcaa gagcatcaag tcgctaaaga agaaagggaa acacctacta ctgatagtat
     2881 gccgccatta ttacgacaag ctatcgaatt atttgatcac caaggtgcag agccagcctt
     2941 cttattcggc cttgaattga tcatatgcgg attagaaaaa caacttaaat gtgaaagtgg
     3001 gtccgcgtac agccgcgcgc gtacgaaaaa caattacggg tctaccatcg agggcctgct
     3061 cgatctcccg gacgacgacg cccccgaaga ggcggggctg gcggctccgc gcctgtcctt
     3121 tctccccgcg ggacacacgc gcagactgtc gacggccccc ccgaccgatg tcagcctggg
     3181 ggacgagctc cacttagacg gcgaggacgt ggcgatggcg catgccgacg cgctagacga
     3241 tttcgatctg gacatgttgg gggacgggga ttccccgggt ccgggattta ccccccacga
     3301 ctccgccccc tacggcgctc tggatatggc cgacttcgag tttgagcaga tgtttaccga
     3361 tgcccttgga attgacgagt acggtgggta gtctagaggg cccgtttaaa cccgctgatc
     3421 agcctcgact gtgccttcta gttgccagcc atctgttgtt tgcccctccc ccgtgccttc
     3481 cttgaccctg gaaggtgcca ctcccactgt cctttcctaa taaaatgagg aaattgcatc
     3541 gcattgtctg agtaggtgtc attctattct ggggggtggg gtggggcagg acagcaaggg
     3601 ggaggattgg gaagacaata gcaggcatgc tggggatgcg gtgggctcta tggcttctga
     3661 ggcggaaaga accagctggg gctctagggg gtatccccnn nnnnnnnnnn nnnnnnnnnn
     3721 nnnnnnnnnn nnnnnnnnnn nnnnnnnnnn nnnnnnnnnn nnnnnnnnnn nnnnnnnnnn
     3781 nnnnnnnnnn nnnnnnnnnn nnnnnnnnnn nnnnnnnnnn nncnnnnnnn nnnnnnnnnn
     3841 nnnnnnnnnn nnnnnnnnnn nnnnnnnnnn nnnnnnnnnn nnnnnnnnnn nnnnnnnnnn
     3901 nnnnnnnnnn nnnnannnnn nnnnnnnnnn nnnnnnnnnn nnnnnnnnnn nnnnnnnnnn
     3961 nnnncctttg acgttggagt ccacgttctt taatagtgga ctcttgttcc aaactggaac
     4021 aacactcaac cctatctcgg tctattcttt tgatttataa gggattttgc cgatttcggc
     4081 ctattggtta aaaaatgagc tgatttaaca aaaatttaac gcgaattaat tctgtggaat
     4141 gtgtgtcagt tagggtgtgg aaagtcccca ggctccccag caggcagaag tatgcaaagc
     4201 atgcatctca attagtcagc aaccaggtgt ggaaagtccc caggctcccc agcaggcaga
     4261 agtatgcaaa gcatgcatct caattagtca gcaaccatag tcccgcccct aactccgccc
     4321 atcccgcccc taactccgcc cagttccgcc cattctccgc cccatggctg actaattttt
     4381 tttatttatg cagaggccga ggccgcctct gcctctgagc tattccagaa gtagtgagga
     4441 ggcttttttg gaggcctagg cttttgcaaa aagctcccgg gagcttgtat atccattttc
     4501 ggatctgatc aagagacagg atgaggatcg tttcgcatga ttgaacaaga tggattgcac
     4561 gcaggttctc cggccgcttg ggtggagagg ctattcggct atgactgggc acaacagaca
     4621 atcggctgct ctgatgccgc cgtgttccgg ctgtcagcgc aggggcgccc ggttcttttt
     4681 gtcaagaccg acctgtccgg tgccctgaat gaactgcagg acgaggcagc gcggctatcg
     4741 tggctggcca cgacgggcgt tccttgcgca gctgtgctcg acgttgtcac tgaagcggga
     4801 agggactggc tgctattggg cgaagtgccg gggcaggatc tcctgtcatc tcaccttgct
     4861 cctgccgaga aagtatccat catggctgat gcaatgcggc ggctgcatac gcttgatccg
     4921 gctacctgcc cattcgacca ccaagcgaaa catcgcatcg agcgagcacg tactcggatg
     4981 gaagccggtc ttgtcgatca ggatgatctg gacgaagagc atcaggggct cgcgccagcc
     5041 gaactgttcg ccaggctcaa ggcgcgcatg cccgacggcg aggatctcgt cgtgacccat
     5101 ggcgatgcct gcttgccgaa tatcatggtg gaaaatggcc gcttttctgg attcatcgac
     5161 tgtggccggc tgggtgtggc ggaccgctat caggacatag cgttggctac ccgtgatatt
     5221 gctgaagagc ttggcggcga atgggctgac cgcttcctcg tgctttacgg tatcgccgct
     5281 cccgattcgc agcgcatcgc cttctatcgc cttcttgacg agttcttctg agcgggactc
     5341 tggggttcga aatgaccgac caagcgacgc ccaacctgcc atcacgagat ttcgattcca
     5401 ccgccgcctt ctatgaaagg ttgggcttcg gaatcgtttt ccgggacgcc ggctggatga
     5461 tcctccagcg cggggatctc atgctggagt tcttcgccca ccccaacttg tttattgcag
     5521 cttataatgg ttacaaataa agcaatagca tcacaaattt cacaaataaa gcattttttt
     5581 cactgcattc tagttgtggt ttgtccaaac tcatcaatgt atcttatcat gtctgtatac
     5641 cgtcgacctc tagctagagc ttggcgtaat catggtcata gctgtttcct gtgtgaaatt
     5701 gttatccgct cacaattcca cacaacatac gagccggaag cataaagtgt aaagcctggg
     5761 gtgcctaatg agtgagctaa ctcacattaa ttgcgttgcg ctcactgccc gctttccagt
     5821 cgggaaacct gtcgtgccag ctgcattaat gaatcggcca acgcgcgggg agaggcggtt
     5881 tgcgtattgg gcgctcttcc gcttcctcgc tcactgactc gctgcgctcg gtcgttcggc
     5941 tgcggcgagc ggtatcagct cactcaaagg cggtaatacg gttatccaca gaatcagggg
     6001 ataacgcagg aaagaacatg tgagcaaaag gccagcaaaa ggccaggaac cgtaaaaagg
     6061 ccgcgttgct ggcgtttttc cataggctcc gcccccctga cgagcatcac aaaaatcgac
     6121 gctcaagtca gaggtggcga aacccgacag gactataaag ataccaggcg tttccccctg
     6181 gaagctccct cgtgcgctct cctgttccga ccctgccgct taccggatac ctgtccgcct
     6241 ttctcccttc gggaagcgtg gcgctttctc atagctcacg ctgtaggtat ctcagttcgg
     6301 tgtaggtcgt tcgctccaag ctgggctgtg tgcacgaacc ccccgttcag cccgaccgct
     6361 gcgccttatc cggtaactat cgtcttgagt ccaacccggt aagacacgac ttatcgccac
     6421 tggcagcagc cactggtaac aggattagca gagcgaggta tgtaggcggt gctacagagt
     6481 tcttgaagtg gtggcctaac tacggctaca ctagaagaac agtatttggt atctgcgctc
     6541 tgctgaagcc agttaccttc ggaaaaagag ttggtagctc ttgatccggc aaacaaacca
     6601 ccgctggtag cggtggtttt tttgtttgca agcagcagat tacgcgcaga aaaaaaggat
     6661 ctcaagaaga tcctttgatc ttttctacgg ggtctgacgc tcagtggaac gaaaactcac
     6721 gttaagggat tttggtcatg agattatcaa aaaggatctt cacctagatc cttttaaatt
     6781 aaaaatgaag ttttaaatca atctaaagta tatatgagta aacttggtct gacagttacc
     6841 aatgcttaat cagtgaggca cctatctcag cgatctgtct atttcgttca tccatagttg
     6901 cctgactccc cgtcgtgtag ataactacga tacgggaggg cttaccatct ggccccagtg
     6961 ctgcaatgat accgcgagac ccacgctcac cggctccaga tttatcagca ataaaccagc
     7021 cagccggaag ggccgagcgc agaagtggtc ctgcaacttt atccgcctcc atccagtcta
     7081 ttaattgttg ccgggaagct agagtaagta gttcgccagt taatagtttg cgcaacgttg
     7141 ttgccattgc tacaggcatc gtggtgtcac gctcgtcgtt tggtatggct tcattcagct
     7201 ccggttccca acgatcaagg cgagttacat gatcccccat gttgtgcaaa aaagcggtta
     7261 gctccttcgg tcctccgatc gttgtcagaa gtaagttggc cgcagtgtta tcactcatgg
     7321 ttatggcagc actgcataat tctcttactg tcatgccatc cgtaagatgc ttttctgtga
     7381 ctggtgagta ctcaaccaag tcattctgag aatagtgtat gcggcgaccg agttgctctt
     7441 gcccggcgtc aatacgggat aataccgcgc cacatagcag aactttaaaa gtgctcatca
     7501 ttggaaaacg ttcttcgggg cgaaaactct caaggatctt accgctgttg agatccagtt
     7561 cgatgtaacc cactcgtgca cccaactgat cttcagcatc ttttactttc accagcgttt
     7621 ctgggtgagc aaaaacagga aggcaaaatg ccgcaaaaaa gggaataagg gcgacacgga
     7681 aatgttgaat actcatactc ttcctttttc aatattattg aagcatttat cagggttatt
     7741 gtctcatgag cggatacata tttgaatgta tttagaaaaa taaacaaata ggggttccgc
     7801 gcacatttcc ccgaaaagtg ccacctgacg tcgacggatc gggagatctc ccgatcccct
     7861 atggtgcact ctcagtacaa tctgctctga tgccgcatag ttaagccagt atctgctccc
     7921 tgcttgtgtg ttggaggtcg ctgagtagtg cgcgagcaaa atttaagcta caacaaggca
     7981 aggcttgacc gacaattgca tgaagaatct gcttagggtt aggcgttttg cgctgcttcg
     8041 cgatgtacgg gccagatata cgcgtt
//
